Addgene plasmid #129535: pUC-STITCH
Purpose: STITCH (Synthetic Toplogical Insulator with TetO for CHromatin-engineering) with homology arms for MYC locus insertion.
Depositing lab: Hideyuki Okano. Depositing organization: Keio University. Publication: Controlling gene activation by enhancers through a drug-inducible topological insulator. Tsujimura T, Takase O, Yoshikawa M, Sano E, Hayashi M, Hoshi K, Takato T, Toyoda A, Okano H, Hishikawa K. Elife. 2020 May 5;9. pii: 47980. doi: 10.7554/eLife.47980. PubMed 32369019.
Backbone
  Vector backbone: pUCIDT
  Backbone manufacturer: Integrated DNA technologies
  Backbone size w/o insert (bp): 2764
  Total vector size (bp): 5749
  Vector type: CRISPR ; donor template
  Selectable markers: Puromycin
Growth in bacteria
  Bacterial resistance: Ampicillin, 100 μg/mL
  Growth temperature: 37°C
  Growth strain: DH5alpha
  Copy number: High Copy
Gene/Insert
  Gene/Insert name: STITCH (alt name: Synthetic Topological Insulator with TetO for Chromatin-Engineering)
  Species: Synthetic
  Insert size (bp): 2985
  Cloning method: Ligation Independent Cloning
  Sequencing primers: 5′ NA; 3′ NA
Terms and licenses: Academic/Nonprofit Terms; Industry Terms: Not Available to Industry
How to cite: pUC-STITCH was a gift from Hideyuki Okano (Addgene plasmid # 129535 ; http://n2t.net/addgene:129535 ; RRID:Addgene_129535)
