[The description below was written by a language model from this plasmid's Addgene catalogue record and pLannotate feature annotations shown in this document.]
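Description:
pUC-STITCH is a 5.7 kb CRISPR donor template built in the pUCIDT cloning backbone. It is designed to deliver the roughly 3 kb synthetic STITCH cassette (Synthetic Topological Insulator with TetO for Chromatin-engineering) into the MYC locus by homology-directed repair. In E. coli the plasmid is maintained at high copy from a ColE1/pUC-type origin and selected with ampicillin through the β-lactamase gene and its native promoter. The lac promoter, operator and CAP site, together with the lacZα, lacI, bom and rop fragments, are remnants of the cloning vector and play no part in the payload.

The annotated insert lies between the lacZα fragment and the lac promoter region. At its centre is a selection cassette in which the mouse PGK promoter drives the puromycin N-acetyltransferase gene (pac), followed by an SV40 polyadenylation signal. This cassette is flanked by two loxP sites in the same orientation, so correctly targeted cells can be enriched with puromycin and the marker then excised with Cre. Four short matches labelled as Tet-responsive promoter fragments sit in pairs on either side of the floxed cassette. These most likely reflect individual tet operator sequences rather than a functional TRE promoter, which fits the TetO component named in the construct.

The insulator elements themselves and the MYC homology arms are not annotated in the feature table; they presumably occupy the unannotated stretches of the insert. The record does not state their composition, lengths or species of origin. According to the record, the construct is used to place a drug-inducible topological insulator at the MYC locus in order to control gene activation by enhancers.
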