Features (pLannotate 1.2.2; 19 found; start..end, strand, type, name):
    137..236     +  misc_feature   bom (fragment): basis of mobility region from pBR322
    242..396     -  CDS            lacZα (fragment): LacZα fragment of β-galactosidase; lacZ fragment
    639..663     +  promoter       tight TRE promoter (fragment): Tet-responsive promoter PTight, consisting of seven tet operator sequences followed by the minimal CMV promoter
   1377..1399    +  promoter       tight TRE promoter (fragment): Tet-responsive promoter PTight, consisting of seven tet operator sequences followed by the minimal CMV promoter
   1400..1433    -  protein_bind   loxP: Cre-mediated recombination occurs in the 8-bp core sequence (GCATACAT). Cre recombinase
   1448..1947    +  promoter       PGK promoter: mouse phosphoglycerate kinase 1 promoter
   1987..2583    +  CDS            pac: PUAC_STRAD - Protein predicted: Swiss-Prot protein existence level 4. Detoxification of puromycin. From Streptomyces alboniger.
   2587..2705    +  polyA_signal   SV40 poly(A) signal: SV40 polyadenylation signal
   2707..2740    -  protein_bind   loxP: Cre-mediated recombination occurs in the 8-bp core sequence (GCATACAT). Cre recombinase
   2740..2763    +  promoter       tight TRE promoter (fragment): Tet-responsive promoter PTight, consisting of seven tet operator sequences followed by the minimal CMV promoter
   3301..3323    +  promoter       tight TRE promoter (fragment): Tet-responsive promoter PTight, consisting of seven tet operator sequences followed by the minimal CMV promoter
   3552..3568    -  protein_bind   lac operator: The lac repressor binds to the lac operator to inhibit transcription in E. coli. This inhibition can be relieved by adding lactose or isopropyl-β-D-thiogalactopyranoside (IPTG). lac repressor encoded by lacI
   3576..3606    -  promoter       lac promoter: promoter for the E. coli lac operon
   3621..3642    -  protein_bind   CAP binding site: CAP binding activates transcription in the presence of cAMP. E. coli catabolite activator protein
   3655..3747    -  CDS            lacI (fragment): lac repressor; lacI; The lac repressor binds to the lac operator to inhibit transcription in E. coli. This inhibition can be relieved by adding lactose or isopropyl-β-D-thiogalactopyranoside (IPTG).
   3930..4518    -  rep_origin     ori: high-copy-number ColE1/pMB1/pBR322/pUC origin of replication
   4689..5549    -  CDS            AmpR: β-lactamase; bla; confers resistance to ampicillin, carbenicillin, and related antibiotics
   5550..5654    -  promoter       AmpR promoter: bla
   5749..35      +  CDS            rop (fragment) (across the origin): Rop protein, which maintains plasmids at low copy number; rop
>Addgene plasmid #129535 | pUC-STITCH | addgene full sequence | sequence record 265185 | Addgene NGS Result
TCGCGCGTTTCGGTGATGACGGTGAAAACCTCTGACACATGCAGCTCCCGGAGACGGTCACAGCTTGTCT
GTAAGCGGATGCCGGGAGCAGACAAGCCCGTCAGGGCGCGTCAGCGGGTGTTGGCGGGTGTCGGGGCTGG
CTTAACTATGCGGCATCAGAGCAGATTGTACTGAGAGTGCACCAAATGCGGTGTGAAATACCGCACAGAT
GCGTAAGGAGAAAATACCGCATCAGGCGCCATTCGCCATTCAGGCTGCGCAACTGTTGGGAAGGGCGATC
GGTGCGGGCCTCATCGCTATTACGCCAGCTGGCGAAAGGGGGATGTGCTGCAAGGCGATTAAGTTGGGTA
ACGCCAGGGTTTTCCCAGTCACGACGTTGTAAAACGACGGCCAGTGCAACGCGATGACGATGGATAGCGA
TTCATCGATGAGCTGACCCGATCGCCGCCGCCGGAGGGTTGCGTTTGAGACGGGCGACAGATGGATCCAA
AATAAAGTTGTATGGGAAAAGCATTATACACAAGCTGGAAAAATGACAATAAGACACATAAAGGAAAAGG
GACTGTGGAACTTTCCCTGGGGAAGAGTATATGTCCAGTCCCACCCCAGATATCAGCCTCCAGCCCCCTG
GTTGTCAAACTCCCTATCAGTGATAGAGAACGACCCAGCAAAGCCATCCCATTCCAAGATGTGAATGGAC
CTTGGAGCCACTCCCCACCCCCACCACTCCCAAGCACAGCCATTCAGTGCCTCTCCCTGGGCAGGGGAAC
GCTGCCCTCTTCTGGTCCAAGCGGACAGGCACGGCCAAGGCCAGCCTCCAGCACTTCATGAGCCGCCTGC
CACTGGTTTGTATAGTCTGAGGGTCATGCCAACCCTCTGCCTCTCAAGTCCTTTTAAGGAAAACGACAGG
GCACCTTTCTGTGCGCCACCTGGTGGCAAGAATTGTCATTACACCAGCCAGGAGATTCTCCTGCCCCAGA
ACAGACCATTGACCTGTCCTGAGGGAGGGTGGCTCTTCCGACTTGCTTGCTGTTCTCGTTGATAACAAGA
ACAATTGGGCTCAATTCCAAACTTCTATTAGGCACCTCCCAAGCACCATTAAGCTCCAGTTTCAGGGCCT
CTGGTGCCCTCTTCTGGCCTGCACATGCACTGCACATGTATGGCACACATACAAACAAGTATACACACAC
TTTTTTTACGCAAGGCGGTTAAAGCCTAGCCAGGTAGACGCCACAGAATTCCGTGCAAGTTCCAGCAGCT
GGAGGCCCCGCTGGGATGGATGCGCGCTACTGCGGCCCCCTCTGCTGGCAGCCTCAAGGCTGCGCCTTCC
GGGGAGGTGGCCAAGCAGGAGGCTGCACAGCCAAGCCCTCAGACCGACTCCCTATCAGTGATAGAGAACA
TAACTTCGTATAATGTATGCTATACGAAGTTATCTCGAAATTCTACCGGGTAGGGGAGGCGCTTTTCCCA
AGGCAGTCTGGAGCATGCGCTTTAGCAGCCCCGCTGGGCACTTGGCGCTACACAAGTGGCCTCTGGCCTC
GCACACATTCCACATCCACCGGTAGGCGCCAACCGGCTCCGTTCTTTGGTGGCCCCTTCGCGCCACCTTC
TACTCCTCCCCTAGTCAGGAAGTTCCCCCCCGCCCCGCAGCTCGCGTCGTGCAGGACGTGACAAATGGAA
GTAGCACGTCTCACTAGTCTCGTGCAGATGGACAGCACCGCTGAGCAATGGAAGCGGGTAGGCCTTTGGG
GCAGCGGCCAATAGCAGCTTTGCTCCTTCGCTTTCTGGGCTCAGAGGCTGGGAAGGGGTGGGTCCGGGGG
CGGGCTCAGGGGCGGGCTCAGGGGCGGGGCGGGCGCCCGAAGGTCCTCCGGAGGCCCGGCATTCTGCACG
CTTCAAAAGCGCACGTCTGCCGCGCTGTTCTCCTCTTCCTCATCTCCGGGCCTTTCGACCTGCATCCATC
TAGATCTCGAGCAGCTGAAGCTTACCATGACCGAGTACAAGCCAACCGTGCGACTGGCCACGAGGGATGA
CGTCCCCAGAGCCGTTCGTACGCTGGCTGCTGCCTTTGCGGACTATCCTGCCACAAGACACACCGTCGAT
CCGGACCGGCATATCGAACGCGTGACCGAACTGCAGGAGCTGTTCCTGACACGAGTCGGCTTGGACATAG
GGAAGGTATGGGTGGCAGATGATGGTGCCGCTGTTGCCGTCTGGACAACCCCGGAAAGCGTGGAAGCAGG
AGCAGTGTTCGCTGAGATTGGACCCAGAATGGCCGAGCTCTCTGGGAGTAGGTTGGCCGCTCAACAGCAG
ATGGAAGGCCTGCTTGCCCCACATCGGCCTAAGGAGCCTGCGTGGTTTCTGGCGACTGTTGGCGTGTCAC
CCGATCACCAGGGTAAAGGGCTTGGCAGCGCTGTGGTGCTCCCAGGAGTCGAAGCAGCAGAGAGAGCTGG
TGTACCCGCCTTTCTGGAGACTTCCGCACCTCGCAACCTCCCCTTCTACGAGAGGCTGGGCTTCACCGTT
ACTGCCGACGTGGAGGTGCCTGAAGGACCACGGACATGGTGCATGACTCGCAAACCAGGGGCTTGATTGT
TTATTGCAGCTTATAATGGTTACAAATAAAGCAATAGCATCACAAATTTCACAAATAAAGCATTTTTTTC
ACTGCATTCTAGTTGTGGTTTGTCCAAACTCATCAATGTATCTTATATAACTTCGTATAATGTATGCTAT
ACGAAGTTATACTCCCTATCAGTGATAGAGAACTTCCCATTAAGAGGGACCACACCCGAGCGGCTGAGTG
TTTTGGCTTGAATGTGGCAGGAGCACCCTCCCCACTCAGGCTCCTCCTGTGTTAGAACACTTGGACCCCA
GCAGGGGGCAGTGTTGGAAGGTTGTAGAACCTTCACAGCGGAGGCCGTGGGTAGCCTTCATTAGTGCCAA
GAAGGCCACCCCAGTGTGGGGAGCACAAGGCCTGCCATGCTGAGGAAGGAAAACAGCCTAGCAGCCAAGA
GTGCTGCTGCAGCATCCGTTCATCCAGCAGAGGGCAGCAGAGAGCAGAAGTTGCCTCAGGGAGGAACCTT
GGGCTGTTAGCACTAGGGGTTGTTGGACACTGTCCCCTCTCAGGGACAGAATGTTTGACGTGCAGAGGGG
CTACTCAGCCCTCTGCAGCTCCTGTTGGCTGTCATCATTCTGGGCCTGCGGGGCAGGAAAACTCAACCAC
CAGCAGGGGGCGCCTGTGACCTTTGACTTCACTGTGCAGTCCTGAGCCCAACAGGACACATGGGTTTGCT
TGCTCTCTTGACTCCCTATCAGTGATAGAGAACACTCTGGGACTGGTGCAGTGACCTCACCAGAAGGCAT
GAGATCCAGCGAATTATTCAGAATATTGGTTCTGCTTCGGATGAGATGCCAGTGAGAATATCACCAGCTA
ACTGCAGGCAGGGAGGAAGTCAATGGTAATTAAACTTTGTTTCGGATCCATCAGTTCTGGACCAGCGAGC
TGTGCTGCGACTCGTGGCGTAATCATGGTCATAGCTGTTTCCTGTGTGAAATTGTTATCCGCTCACAATT
CCACACAACATACGAGCCGGAAGCATAAAGTGTAAAGCCTGGGGTGCCTAATGAGTGAGCTAACTCACAT
TAATTGCGTTGCGCTCACTGCCCGCTTTCCAGTCGGGAAACCTGTCGTGCCAGCTGCATTAATGAATCGG
CCAACGCGCGGGGAGAGGCGGTTTGCGTATTGGGCGCTCTTCCGCTTCCTCGCTCACTGACTCGCTGCGC
TCGGTCGTTCGGCTGCGGCGAGCGGTATCAGCTCACTCAAAGGCGGTAATACGGTTATCCACAGAATCAG
GGGATAACGCAGGAAAGAACATGTGAGCAAAAGGCCAGCAAAAGGCCAGGAACCGTAAAAAGGCCGCGTT
GCTGGCGTTTTTCCATAGGCTCCGCCCCCCTGACGAGCATCACAAAAATCGACGCTCAAGTCAGAGGTGG
CGAAACCCGACAGGACTATAAAGATACCAGGCGTTTCCCCCTGGAAGCTCCCTCGTGCGCTCTCCTGTTC
CGACCCTGTCGCTTACCGGATACCTGTCCGCCTTTCTCCCTTCGGGAAGCGTGGCGCTTTCTCATAGCTC
ACGCTGTAGGTATCTCAGTTCGGTGTAGGTCGTTCGCTCCAAGCTGGGCTGTGTGCACGAACCCCCCGTT
CAGCCCGACCGCTGCGCCTTATCCGGTAACTATCGTCTTGAGTCCAACCCGGTAAGACACGACTTATCGC
CACTGGCAGCAGCCACTGGTAACAGGATTAGCAGAGCGAGGTATGTAGGCGGTGCTACAGAGTTCTTGAA
GTGGTGGCCTAACTACGGCTACACTAGAAGAACAGTATTTGGTATCTGCGCTCTGCTGAAGCCAGTTACC
TTCGGAAAAAGAGTTGGTAGCTCTTGATCCGGCAAACAAACCACCGCTGGTAGCGGTGGTTTTTTTGTTT
GCAAGCAGCAGATTACGCGCAGAAAAAAAGGATCTCAAGAAGATCCTTTGATCTTTTCTACGGGGTCTGA
CGCTCAGTGGAACGAAAACTCACGTTAAGGGATTTTGGTCATGAGATTATCAAAAAGGATCTTCACCTAG
ATCCTTTTAAATTAAAAATGAAGTTTTAAATCAATCTAAAGTATATATGAGTAAACTTGGTCTGACAGTT
ACCAATGCTTAATCAGTGAGGCACCTATCTCAGCGATCTGTCTATTTCGTTCATCCATAGTTGCCTGACT
CCCCGTCGTGTAGATAACTACGATACGGGAGGGCTTACCATCTGGCCCCAGTGCTGCAATGATACCGCGA
GACCCACGCTCACCGGCTCCAGATTTATCAGCAATAAACCAGCCAGCCGGAAGGGCCGAGCGCAGAAGTG
GTCCTGCAACTTTATCCGCCTCCATCCAGTCTATTAATTGTTGCCGGGAAGCTAGAGTAAGTAGTTCGCC
AGTTAATAGTTTGCGCAACGTTGTTGCCATTGCTACAGGCATCGTGGTGTCACGCTCGTCGTTTGGTATG
GCTTCATTCAGCTCCGGTTCCCAACGATCAAGGCGAGTTACATGATCCCCCATGTTGTGCAAAAAAGCGG
TTAGCTCCTTCGGTCCTCCGATCGTTGTCAGAAGTAAGTTGGCCGCAGTGTTATCACTCATGGTTATGGC
AGCACTGCATAATTCTCTTACTGTCATGCCATCCGTAAGATGCTTTTCTGTGACTGGTGAGTACTCAACC
AAGTCATTCTGAGAATAGTGTATGCGGCGACCGAGTTGCTCTTGCCCGGCGTCAATACGGGATAATACCG
CGCCACATAGCAGAACTTTAAAAGTGCTCATCATTGGAAAACGTTCTTCGGGGCGAAAACTCTCAAGGAT
CTTACCGCTGTTGAGATCCAGTTCGATGTAACCCACTCGTGCACCCAACTGATCTTCAGCATCTTTTACT
TTCACCAGCGTTTCTGGGTGAGCAAAAACAGGAAGGCAAAATGCCGCAAAAAAGGGAATAAGGGCGACAC
GGAAATGTTGAATACTCATACTCTACCTTTTTCAATATTATTGAAGCATTTATCAGGGTTATTGTCTCAT
GAGCGGATACATATTTGAATGTATTTAGAAAAATAAACAAATAGGGGTTCCGCGCACATTTCCCCGAAAA
GTGCCACCTGACGTCTAAGAAACCATTATTATCATGACATTAACCTATAAAAATAGGCGTATCACGAGGC
CCTTTCGTC
